Addgene plasmid #237183: NanoLuc-DGKh Fusion Vector
Purpose: Express NanoLuc(R)-DGKH Fusion Protein in Mammalian Cells under a CMV promoter
Depositing lab: Promega Corporation.
Backbone
  Vector backbone: pFN31K-low Nluc CMV-Hygro Flexi(R) Vector
  Vector type: Mammalian Expression
Growth in bacteria
  Bacterial resistance: Kanamycin, 50 μg/mL
  Growth temperature: 37°C
  Growth strain: DH5alpha
  Copy number: Low Copy
Gene/Insert
  Gene/Insert name: DGKH
  Species: H. sapiens (human)
  Entrez Gene: DGKH (a.k.a. RP11-215B13.1, DGKeta)
  Promoter: CMV
  Tag / fusion protein: NanoLuc (R) (N terminal on backbone)
  Cloning method: Other
Terms and licenses: Academic/Nonprofit Terms; Industry Terms
How to cite: NanoLuc-DGKh Fusion Vector was a gift from Promega Corporation (Addgene plasmid # 237183)
