[The description below was written by a language model from this plasmid's Addgene catalogue record and pLannotate feature annotations shown in this document.]
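Description:
NanoLuc-DGKh Fusion Vector is a mammalian expression plasmid built on the pFN31K-low Nluc CMV-Hygro Flexi backbone, designed to produce human diacylglycerol kinase eta (DGKH) fused at its N terminus to NanoLuc luciferase. It is propagated in E. coli under kanamycin selection and is recorded as low copy, consistent with the annotated p15A origin. Short fragments of a cer site and other backbone remnants are also detected. Resistance comes from a neo (nptII) coding sequence placed behind tandem SV40 early and EM7 promoters and followed by a synthetic poly(A) signal. This arrangement lets the same gene give kanamycin resistance in bacteria and, in principle, G418 resistance in mammalian cells. Although the backbone name includes "Hygro", neither feature table annotates a hygromycin resistance gene.

The expression cassette consists of the CMV immediate early enhancer and promoter, a chimeric β-globin/immunoglobulin intron that aids transcript processing, and a T7 promoter just upstream of the open reading frame that could support in vitro transcription. The human codon-optimized Nluc sequence is followed after a short linker by the DGKH coding sequence, with a multiple cloning site remnant, a T7 terminator fragment and an SV40 polyadenylation signal downstream. DGKH converts diacylglycerol into phosphatidic acid, acting as a switch between the signalling pathways controlled by these two lipids. The stated purpose is simply expression of the fusion protein in mammalian cells. Luciferase-tagged kinases of this kind are commonly used as bioluminescent donors in energy-transfer assays, but the record does not specify an application. The depositor sequence and the repository's sequencing result carry identical annotations and differ by only ten nucleotides in length, located downstream of the neo gene.
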