Features (pLannotate 1.2.2; 23 found; start..end, strand, type, name):
    140..517     +  enhancer       CMV enhancer: human cytomegalovirus immediate early enhancer
    519..718     +  promoter       CMV promoter: human cytomegalovirus (CMV) immediate early promoter
    857..989     +  intron         chimeric intron: chimera between introns from human β-globin and immunoglobulin heavy chain genes
   1033..1051    +  promoter       T7 promoter: promoter for bacteriophage T7 RNA polymerase
   1065..1577    +  CDS            Nluc: NanoLuc® luciferase human codon-optimized
   1599..5258    +  CDS            DGKH: DGKH_HUMAN - Experimental evidence at protein level: Swiss-Prot protein existence level 1. Diacylglycerol kinase that converts diacylglycerol/DAG into phosphatidic acid/phosphatidate/PA and regulates the respective levels of these two bioactive lipids (PubMed:12810723, PubMed:23949095). Thereby, acts as a central switch between the signaling pathways activated by these second messengers with different cellular targets and opposite effects in numerous biological processes (Probable) (PubMed:12810723, PubMed:23949095). Plays a key role in promoting cell growth (PubMed:19710016). Activates the Ra
   5267..5322    +  misc_feature   MCS: pUC18/19 multiple cloning site
   5329..5378    +  CDS            SET1 (fragment): solubility-enhancement tag derived from T7 phage gene 10B
   5386..5405    +  terminator     T7 terminator (fragment): transcription terminator for bacteriophage T7 RNA polymerase
   5427..5548    -  polyA_signal   SV40 poly(A) signal: SV40 polyadenylation signal
   5571..5639    -  CDS            large T antigen (fragment): large T antigen from SV40 (simian virus 40)
   5644..5676    +  rep_origin     M13 ori (fragment): M13 bacteriophage origin of replication; arrow indicates direction of (+) strand synthesis
   5677..5728    -  misc_feature   bom (fragment): basis of mobility region from pBR322
   5793..6150    +  promoter       SV40 promoter: SV40 enhancer and early promoter
   6165..6212    +  promoter       EM7 promoter: synthetic bacterial promoter&nbsp
   6244..7035    +  CDS            neo: KKA2_KLEPN - Also known as kan, nptII. Experimental evidence at protein level: Swiss-Prot protein existence level 1. Resistance to kanamycin, neomycin, paromomycin, ribostamycin, butirosin and gentamicin B. From Klebsiella pneumoniae.
   7112..7160    +  polyA_signal   poly(A) signal: synthetic polyadenylation signal
   7189..7205    -  promoter       tet promoter (fragment): E. coli promoter for tetracycline efflux protein gene
   7317..7862    +  rep_origin     p15A ori: Plasmids containing the medium-copy-number p15A origin of replication can be propagated in E. coli cells that contain a second plasmid with the ColE1 origin.
   7950..8005    +  rep_origin     RSF ori (fragment): Plasmids containing the RSF 1030 origin of replication can be propagated in E. coli cells that contain additional plasmids with compatible origins.
   8104..8130    -  misc_feature   bom (fragment): basis of mobility region from pBR322
   8124..8171    -  mobile_element IS1 (fragment): prokaryotic transposable element IS1
   8179..8250    +  misc_feature   cer region (fragment): ColE1-derived recombination site that helps to maintain plasmids as monomers
>Addgene plasmid #237183 | NanoLuc-DGKh Fusion Vector | depositor full sequence | sequence record 470773 | NanoLuc-DGKh Fusion Vector sequence 8303 bps
TCAATATTGGCCATTAGCCATATTATTCATTGGTTATATAGCATAAATCAATATTGGCTATTGGCCATTG
CATACGTTGTATCTATATCATAATATGTACATTTATATTGGCTCATGTCCAATATGACCGCCATGTTGGC
ATTGATTATTGACTAGTTATTAATAGTAATCAATTACGGGGTCATTAGTTCATAGCCCATATATGGAGTT
CCGCGTTACATAACTTACGGTAAATGGCCCGCCTGGCTGACCGCCCAACGACCCCCGCCCATTGACGTCA
ATAATGACGTATGTTCCCATAGTAACGCCAATAGGGACTTTCCATTGACGTCAATGGGTGGAGTATTTAC
GGTAAACTGCCCACTTGGCAGTACATCAAGTGTATCATATGCCAAGTCCGCCCCCTATTGACGTCAATGA
CGGTAAATGGCCCGCCTGGCATTATGCCCAGTACATGACCTTACGGGACTTTCCTACTTGGCAGTACATC
TACGTATTAGTCATCGCTATTACCATGGTGATGCGGTTTTGGCAGTACACCAATGGGCGTGGATAGCGGT
TTGACTCACGGGGATTTCCAAGTCTCCACCCCATTGACGTCAATGGGAGTTTGTTTTGGCACCAAAATCA
ACGGGACTTTCCAAAATGTCGTAATAACCCCGCCCCGTTGACGCAAATGGGCGGTAGGCGTGTACGGTGG
GAGGTCTATATAAGCAGAGCTGGTTTAGTGAACCGTCAGATCACTAGAAGCTTTATTGCGGTAGTTTATC
ACAGTTAAATTGCTAACGCAGTCAGTGCTTCTGACACAACAGTCTCGAACTTAAGCTGCAGAAGTTGGTC
GTGAGGCACTGGGCAGGTAAGTATCAAGGTTACAAGACAGGTTTAAGGAGACCAATAGAAACTGGGCTTG
TCGAGACAGAGAAGACTCTTGCGTTTCTGATAGGCACCTATTGGTCTTACTGACATCCACTTTGCCTTTC
TCTCCACAGGTGTCCACTCCCAGTTCAATTACAGCTCTTAAGGCTAGAGTATTAATACGACTCACTATAG
GGCTAGCGCTCACCATGGTCTTCACACTCGAAGATTTCGTTGGGGACTGGCGACAGACAGCCGGCTACAA
CCTGGACCAAGTCCTTGAACAGGGAGGTGTGTCCAGTTTGTTTCAGAATCTCGGGGTGTCCGTAACTCCG
ATCCAAAGGATTGTCCTGAGCGGTGAAAATGGGCTGAAGATCGACATCCATGTCATCATCCCGTATGAAG
GTCTGAGCGGCGACCAAATGGGCCAGATCGAAAAAATTTTTAAGGTGGTGTACCCTGTGGATGATCATCA
CTTTAAGGTGATCCTGCACTATGGCACACTGGTAATCGACGGGGTTACGCCGAACATGATCGACTATTTC
GGACGGCCGTATGAAGGCATCGCCGTGTTCGACGGCAAAAAGATCACTGTAACAGGGACCCTGTGGAACG
GCAACAAAATTATCGACGAGCGCCTGATCAACCCCGACGGCTCCCTGCTGTTCCGAGTAACCATCAACGG
AGTGACCGGCTGGCGGCTGTGCGAACGCATTCTGGCGGGCTCGAGCGGCGCGATCGCCATGGCAGGTGCT
GGAGGACAACATCATCCTCCAGGAGCTGCTGGAGGAGCAGCAGCTGGAGCTGGTGCAGCAGTTACTAGTG
CAGCTGCATCTGCTGGACCAGGAGAGGATTCGTCTGACAGCGAAGCGGAGCAAGAGGGACCCCAGAAACT
GATCCGCAAAGTGTCTACCTCGGGGCAGATCCGGACCAAGACCAGTATTAAAGAGGGACAGCTATTGAAG
CAAACCAGTTCTTTCCAAAGGTGGAAAAAGCGATACTTCAAACTTCGAGGCCGCACCCTTTACTATGCAA
AGGACTCAAAGTCTCTGATATTTGATGAAGTTGACCTCTCAGATGCTAGTGTAGCTGAAGCAAGCACGAA
AAATGCTAACAACAGCTTCACGATCATCACTCCATTCAGAAGGCTAATGCTGTGTGCTGAGAACAGAAAG
GAGATGGAGGATTGGATCAGCTCACTGAAGTCTGTACAGACCAGAGAACCCTACGAGGTGGCCCAGTTTA
ATGTGGAACATTTCTCAGGGATGCACAACTGGTACGCCTGCTCCCACGCCCGACCCACCTTCTGTAACGT
GTGCAGAGAGAGTCTTTCTGGAGTCACCTCCCATGGCCTGTCCTGCGAAGTGTGTAAATTCAAGGCTCAC
AAAAGATGTGCAGTGAGAGCAACAAATAACTGTAAATGGACTACCCTGGCCTCCATCGGGAAGGACATTA
TAGAAGATGAAGATGGCGTCGCGATGCCTCACCAGTGGCTTGAGGGCAACCTGCCTGTAAGTGCCAAGTG
TGCTGTCTGCGACAAAACATGTGGCAGTGTTCTCCGTCTACAGGATTGGAAATGCCTTTGGTGTAAGACA
ATGGTACACACTGCCTGCAAAGATTTATACCATCCAATATGTCCACTTGGTCAATGTAAAGTATCTATCA
TACCTCCAATTGCACTAAACAGCACCGATTCCGATGGTTTCTGTAGAGCAACATTTTCGTTCTGTGTTAG
TCCTCTATTGGTTTTTGTCAATTCTAAGAGTGGAGATAATCAGGGAGTAAAGTTCCTCCGTCGCTTTAAA
CAGTTGCTAAATCCGGCTCAGGTGTTTGATTTAATGAATGGAGGTCCTCATTTAGGTTTAAGATTATTTC
AGAAGTTTGACAATTTCCGGATTCTTGTTTGTGGAGGCGATGGAAGTGTAGGTTGGGTTTTGTCAGAAAT
CGATAAGCTCAACTTGAATAAACAGTGTCAGCTGGGAGTGTTGCCTTTGGGTACAGGAAATGACCTTGCC
CGAGTTCTTGGCTGGGGAGGTTCATATGACGATGACACCCAACTTCCTCAGATCCTAGAGAAACTGGAAC
GAGCCAGTACCAAAATGTTGGACAGGTGGAGTATAATGACATATGAACTCAAATTGCCACCAAAAGCTTC
CCTACTTCCAGGACCTCCAGAAGCATCTGAAGAATTTTATATGACGATTTATGAAGACTCAGTTGCAACG
CATCTTACAAAAATCCTCAATTCTGATGAACATGCAGTGGTCATATCTTCTGCCAAGACGCTATGTGAAA
CTGTAAAGGACTTCGTTGCCAAAGTAGAAAAGACGTATGACAAAACCTTGGAAAATGCCGTTGTAGCTGA
TGCCGTGGCCAGTAAATGTTCAGTCCTAAACGAGAAGCTCGAACAACTGCTGCAGGCTTTGCACACAGAT
TCCCAGGCTGCGCCTGTTCTCCCTGGCCTCAGCCCTCTCATTGTGGAAGAAGATGCTGTGGAATCGTCCA
GTGAAGAGTCCCTGGGTGAAAGCAAAGAGCAGCTTGGGGATGACGTTACAAAACCTTCCTCCCAGAAAGC
CGTCAAACCAAGGGAAATCATGTTGCGGGCAAATAGTTTAAAGAAAGCAGTGAGGCAAGTCATTGAGGAA
GCCGGAAAAGTTATGGATGACCCGACAGTTCACCCCTGTGAACCAGCTAATCAGTCCTCTGATTATGACA
GCACAGAAACAGATGAATCTAAGGAGGAAGCTAAAGATGATGGTGCCAAAGAATCAATAACTGTTAAAAC
TGCACCTCGGTCTCCAGATGCCCGGGCAAGTTATGGCCATTCCCAAACTGATTCTGTCCCTGGTCCAGCT
GTGGCAGCCAGCAAAGAAAACCTCCCTGTGCTCAATACCAGAATAATCTGCCCAGGTTTAAGAGCAGGAC
TGGCTGCCTCAATTGCTGGGAGTTCGATTATCAACAAAATGTTACTGGCAAACATTGATCCTTTCGGTGC
CACGCCGTTTATTGACCCGGATCTAGATTCCGTAGATGGATATTCAGAAAAATGTGTCATGAACAATTAC
TTTGGGATTGGATTAGATGCAAAAATTTCATTAGAATTTAATAATAAAAGAGAGGAGCACCCTGAAAAAT
GCAGGAGCCGAACTAAAAACTTGATGTGGTATGGAGTCCTTGGAACCCGGGAGTTATTACAGAGATCGTA
CAAGAATTTAGAACAAAGGGTTCAACTTGAGTGTGATGGGCAGTATATTCCTCTTCCCAGCTTGCAAGGC
ATAGCCGTGTTGAACATTCCCAGCTATGCTGGAGGCACTAACTTTTGGGGTGGAACTAAAGAGGATGATA
TATTTGCTGCACCATCCTTTGATGACAAGATCCTGGAAGTTGTAGCAATATTTGATAGCATGCAAATGGC
AGTTTCAAGGGTCATTAAACTGCAGCATCATCGAATAGCCCAGTGCCGTACAGTGAAAATCACTATATTT
GGTGACGAAGGAGTCCCAGTGCAAGTGGATGGTGAAGCGTGGGTTCAGCCTCCAGGGATTATCAAAATTG
TGCACAAAAACAGAGCACAAATGCTAACAAGGGACAGAGCCTTTGAGAGCACTCTGAAATCTTGGGAAGA
TAAGCAGAAGTGTGATTCTGGTAAACCAGTTCTCCGAACCCATTTGTACATCCATCACGCCATTGACTTG
GCAACAGAAGAGGTGTCGCAGATGCAGCTATGCTCCCAGGCTGCAGAGGAGCTCATTACTAGGATATGTG
ACGCAGCCACAATTCACTGTCTTTTGGAGCAAGAACTGGCCCATGCTGTGAATGCCTGCTCCCATGCCCT
GAATAAGGCCAACCCAAGGTGCCCGGAGAGTCTTACAAGAGACACTGCCACTGAAATAGCCATCAATGTG
AAGGCGCTGTATAATGAAACAGAATCTTTGCTAGTTGGCAGGGTTCCTTTGCAGCTGGAATCGCCACATG
AAGAGCGAGTATCCAATGCCTTACACTCTGTGGAGGTGGAATTACAGAAACTGACAGAGATTCCTTGGCT
TTATTATATCTTACACCCAAATGAGGATGAGGAACCTCCTATGGATTGCACCAAAAGGAACAACAGAAGC
ACCGTATTTCGAATAGTGCCAAAGTTTAAAAAGGAAAAGGTTCAGAAGCAGAAGACAAGTTCACAGCCTG
TTCAGAAATGGGGCACAGAGGAAGTTGCTGCTTGGCTGGATCTGCTCAATTTGGGAGAGTACAAAGATAT
CTTCATCCGTCATGACATCAGAGGGGCTGAACTTTTGCATCTGGAAAGGCGAGATCTTAAGGATCTGGGG
ATACCGAAAGTGGGTCATGTGAAGCGAATTCTCCAGGGAATTAAAGAGCTTGGAAGGAGCACTCCACAGT
CGGAGGTGGTTTAAACGAATTCGGGCTCGGTACCCGGGGATCCTCTAGAGTCGACCTGCAGGCATGCAAG
CTGATCCGGCTGCTAACAAAGCCCGAAAGGAAGCTGAGTTGGCTGCTGCCACCGCTGAGCAATAACTAGC
ATAACCCCTTGGGGCGGCCGCTTCGAGCAGACATGATAAGATACATTGATGAGTTTGGACAAACCACAAC
TAGAATGCAGTGAAAAAAATGCTTTATTTGTGAAATTTGTGATGCTATTGCTTTATTTGTAACCATTATA
AGCTGCAATAAACAAGTTAACAACAACAATTGCATTCATTTTATGTTTCAGGTTCAGGGGGAGATGTGGG
AGGTTTTTTTAAGCAAGTAAAACCTCTACAAATGTGGTAAAATCGAATTTTAACAAAATATTAACGCTTA
CAATTTCCTGATGCGGTATTTTCTCCTTACGCATCTGTGCGGTATTTCACACCGCATACGCGGATCTGCG
CAGCACCATGGCCTGAAATAACCTCTGAAAGAGGAACTTGGTTAGGTACCTTCTGAGGCGGAAAGAACCA
GCTGTGGAATGTGTGTCAGTTAGGGTGTGGAAAGTCCCCAGGCTCCCCAGCAGGCAGAAGTATGCAAAGC
ATGCATCTCAATTAGTCAGCAACCAGGTGTGGAAAGTCCCCAGGCTCCCCAGCAGGCAGAAGTATGCAAA
GCATGCATCTCAATTAGTCAGCAACCATAGTCCCGCCCCTAACTCCGCCCATCCCGCCCCTAACTCCGCC
CAGTTCCGCCCATTCTCCGCCCCATGGCTGACTAATTTTTTTTATTTATGCAGAGGCCGAGGCCGCCTCG
GCCTCTGAGCTATTCCAGAAGTAGTGAGGAGGCTTTTTTGGAGGCCTAGGCTTTTGCAAAAAGCTTAATT
AACTGTTGACAATTAATCATCGGCATAGTATATCGGCATAGTATAATACGACAAGGTGAGGAACTAAACC
CAGGAGGCAGATCATGATTGAACAAGATGGATTGCACGCAGGTTCTCCGGCCGCTTGGGTGGAGAGGCTA
TTCGGCTATGACTGGGCACAACAGACAATCGGCTGCTCTGATGCCGCCGTGTTCCGGCTGTCAGCGCAGG
GGCGCCCGGTTCTTTTTGTCAAGACCGACCTGTCCGGTGCCCTGAATGAACTGCAGGACGAGGCAGCGCG
GCTATCGTGGCTGGCCACGACGGGCGTTCCTTGCGCAGCTGTGCTCGACGTTGTCACTGAAGCGGGAAGG
GACTGGCTGCTATTGGGCGAAGTGCCGGGGCAGGATCTCCTGTCATCTCACCTTGCTCCTGCCGAGAAAG
TATCCATCATGGCTGATGCAATGCGGCGGCTGCATACGCTTGATCCGGCTACCTGCCCATTCGACCACCA
AGCGAAACATCGCATCGAGCGAGCACGTACTCGGATGGAAGCCGGTCTTGTCGATCAGGATGATCTGGAC
GAAGAGCATCAGGGGCTCGCGCCAGCCGAACTGTTCGCCAGGCTCAAGGCGCGCATGCCCGACGGCGAGG
ATCTCGTCGTGACCCATGGCGATGCCTGCTTGCCGAATATCATGGTGGAAAATGGCCGCTTTTCTGGATT
CATCGACTGTGGCCGGCTGGGTGTGGCGGACCGCTATCAGGACATAGCGTTGGCTACCCGTGATATTGCT
GAAGAGCTTGGCGGCGAATGGGCTGACCGCTTCCTCGTGCTTTACGGTATCGCCGCTCCCGATTCGCAGC
GCATCGCCTTCTATCGCCTTCTTGACGAGTTCTTCTGAGCGGGACTCTGGGGTTCGAAATGACCGACCAA
GCGACGCCCAACCTGCCATCACGATGGCCGDGKGTNRTNMCAATAAAATATCTTTATTTTCATTACATCT
GTGTGTTGGTTTTTTGTGTGAATCGATAGCGATAAGGATCCGCTCATGCGATGATAAGCTGTCAAACATG
AGAATTACAACTTATATCGTATGGGGCTGACTTCAGGTGCTACATTTGAAGAGATAAATTGCACTGAAAT
CTAGAAATATTTTATCTGATTAATAAGATGATCTTCTTGAGATCGTTTTGGTCTGCGCGTAATCTCTTGC
TCTGAAAACGAAAAAACCGCCTTGCAGGGCGGTTTTTCGAAGGTTCTCTGAGCTACCAACTCTTTGAACC
GAGGTAACTGGCTTGGAGGAGCGCAGTCACCAAAACTTGTCCTTTCAGTTTAGCCTTAACCGGCGCATGA
CTTCAAGACTAACTCCTCTAAATCAATTACCAGTGGCTGCTGCCAGTGGTGCTTTTGCATGTCTTTCCGG
GTTGGACTCAAGACGATAGTTACCGGATAAGGCGCAGCGGTCGGACTGAACGGGGGGTTCGTGCATACAG
TCCAGCTTGGAGCGAACTGCCTACCCGGAACTGAGTGTCAGGCGTGGAATGAGACAAACGCGGCCATAAC
AGCGGAATGACACCGGTAAACCGAAAGGCAGGAACAGGAGAGCGCACGAGGGAGCCGCCAGGGGGAAACG
CCTGGTATCTTTATAGTCCTGTCGGGTTTCGCCACCACTGATTTGAGCGTCAGATTTCGTGATGCTTGTC
AGGGGGGCGGAGCCTATGGAAAAACGGCTTTGCCGCGGCCCTCTCACTTCCCTGTTAAGTATCTTCCTGG
CATCTTCCAGGAAATCTCCGCCCCGTTCGTAAGCCATTTCCGCTCGCCGCAGTCGAACGACCGAGCGTAG
CGAGTCAGTGAGCGAGGAAGCGGAATATATCCTGTATCACATATTCTGCTGACGCACCGGTGCAGCCTTT
TTTCTCCTGCCACATGAAGCACTTCACTGACACCCTCATCAGTGCCAACATAGTAAGCCAGTATACACTC
CGCTAGCGCTGATGTCCGGCGGTGCTTTTGCCGTTACGCACCACCCCGTCATGAGATTACGCGTTTTAGC
GGTGCGTACAATTAAGGGATTATGGTAAATCCACTTACTGTCTGCCCTCGTAGCCATCGAGATAAACCGC
AGTACTCCGGCCACGATGCGTCCGGCGTAGAGGATCGAGATCT
