Features (pLannotate 1.2.2; 23 found; start..end, strand, type, name):
    140..517     +  enhancer       CMV enhancer: human cytomegalovirus immediate early enhancer
    519..718     +  promoter       CMV promoter: human cytomegalovirus (CMV) immediate early promoter
    857..989     +  intron         chimeric intron: chimera between introns from human β-globin and immunoglobulin heavy chain genes
   1033..1051    +  promoter       T7 promoter: promoter for bacteriophage T7 RNA polymerase
   1065..1577    +  CDS            Nluc: NanoLuc® luciferase human codon-optimized
   1599..5258    +  CDS            DGKH: DGKH_HUMAN - Experimental evidence at protein level: Swiss-Prot protein existence level 1. Diacylglycerol kinase that converts diacylglycerol/DAG into phosphatidic acid/phosphatidate/PA and regulates the respective levels of these two bioactive lipids (PubMed:12810723, PubMed:23949095). Thereby, acts as a central switch between the signaling pathways activated by these second messengers with different cellular targets and opposite effects in numerous biological processes (Probable) (PubMed:12810723, PubMed:23949095). Plays a key role in promoting cell growth (PubMed:19710016). Activates the Ra
   5267..5322    +  misc_feature   MCS: pUC18/19 multiple cloning site
   5329..5378    +  CDS            SET1 (fragment): solubility-enhancement tag derived from T7 phage gene 10B
   5386..5405    +  terminator     T7 terminator (fragment): transcription terminator for bacteriophage T7 RNA polymerase
   5427..5548    -  polyA_signal   SV40 poly(A) signal: SV40 polyadenylation signal
   5571..5639    -  CDS            large T antigen (fragment): large T antigen from SV40 (simian virus 40)
   5644..5676    +  rep_origin     M13 ori (fragment): M13 bacteriophage origin of replication; arrow indicates direction of (+) strand synthesis
   5677..5728    -  misc_feature   bom (fragment): basis of mobility region from pBR322
   5793..6150    +  promoter       SV40 promoter: SV40 enhancer and early promoter
   6165..6212    +  promoter       EM7 promoter: synthetic bacterial promoter&nbsp
   6244..7035    +  CDS            neo: KKA2_KLEPN - Also known as kan, nptII. Experimental evidence at protein level: Swiss-Prot protein existence level 1. Resistance to kanamycin, neomycin, paromomycin, ribostamycin, butirosin and gentamicin B. From Klebsiella pneumoniae.
   7102..7150    +  polyA_signal   poly(A) signal: synthetic polyadenylation signal
   7179..7195    -  promoter       tet promoter (fragment): E. coli promoter for tetracycline efflux protein gene
   7307..7852    +  rep_origin     p15A ori: Plasmids containing the medium-copy-number p15A origin of replication can be propagated in E. coli cells that contain a second plasmid with the ColE1 origin.
   7940..7995    +  rep_origin     RSF ori (fragment): Plasmids containing the RSF 1030 origin of replication can be propagated in E. coli cells that contain additional plasmids with compatible origins.
   8094..8120    -  misc_feature   bom (fragment): basis of mobility region from pBR322
   8114..8161    -  mobile_element IS1 (fragment): prokaryotic transposable element IS1
   8169..8240    +  misc_feature   cer region (fragment): ColE1-derived recombination site that helps to maintain plasmids as monomers
>Addgene plasmid #237183 | NanoLuc-DGKh Fusion Vector | addgene full sequence | sequence record 472937 | Addgene NGS Result
TCAATATTGGCCATTAGCCATATTATTCATTGGTTATATAGCATAAATCAATATTGGCTATTGGCCATTG
CATACGTTGTATCTATATCATAATATGTACATTTATATTGGCTCATGTCCAATATGACCGCCATGTTGGC
ATTGATTATTGACTAGTTATTAATAGTAATCAATTACGGGGTCATTAGTTCATAGCCCATATATGGAGTT
CCGCGTTACATAACTTACGGTAAATGGCCCGCCTGGCTGACCGCCCAACGACCCCCGCCCATTGACGTCA
ATAATGACGTATGTTCCCATAGTAACGCCAATAGGGACTTTCCATTGACGTCAATGGGTGGAGTATTTAC
GGTAAACTGCCCACTTGGCAGTACATCAAGTGTATCATATGCCAAGTCCGCCCCCTATTGACGTCAATGA
CGGTAAATGGCCCGCCTGGCATTATGCCCAGTACATGACCTTACGGGACTTTCCTACTTGGCAGTACATC
TACGTATTAGTCATCGCTATTACCATGGTGATGCGGTTTTGGCAGTACACCAATGGGCGTGGATAGCGGT
TTGACTCACGGGGATTTCCAAGTCTCCACCCCATTGACGTCAATGGGAGTTTGTTTTGGCACCAAAATCA
ACGGGACTTTCCAAAATGTCGTAATAACCCCGCCCCGTTGACGCAAATGGGCGGTAGGCGTGTACGGTGG
GAGGTCTATATAAGCAGAGCTGGTTTAGTGAACCGTCAGATCACTAGAAGCTTTATTGCGGTAGTTTATC
ACAGTTAAATTGCTAACGCAGTCAGTGCTTCTGACACAACAGTCTCGAACTTAAGCTGCAGAAGTTGGTC
GTGAGGCACTGGGCAGGTAAGTATCAAGGTTACAAGACAGGTTTAAGGAGACCAATAGAAACTGGGCTTG
TCGAGACAGAGAAGACTCTTGCGTTTCTGATAGGCACCTATTGGTCTTACTGACATCCACTTTGCCTTTC
TCTCCACAGGTGTCCACTCCCAGTTCAATTACAGCTCTTAAGGCTAGAGTATTAATACGACTCACTATAG
GGCTAGCGCTCACCATGGTCTTCACACTCGAAGATTTCGTTGGGGACTGGCGACAGACAGCCGGCTACAA
CCTGGACCAAGTCCTTGAACAGGGAGGTGTGTCCAGTTTGTTTCAGAATCTCGGGGTGTCCGTAACTCCG
ATCCAAAGGATTGTCCTGAGCGGTGAAAATGGGCTGAAGATCGACATCCATGTCATCATCCCGTATGAAG
GTCTGAGCGGCGACCAAATGGGCCAGATCGAAAAAATTTTTAAGGTGGTGTACCCTGTGGATGATCATCA
CTTTAAGGTGATCCTGCACTATGGCACACTGGTAATCGACGGGGTTACGCCGAACATGATCGACTATTTC
GGACGGCCGTATGAAGGCATCGCCGTGTTCGACGGCAAAAAGATCACTGTAACAGGGACCCTGTGGAACG
GCAACAAAATTATCGACGAGCGCCTGATCAACCCCGACGGCTCCCTGCTGTTCCGAGTAACCATCAACGG
AGTGACCGGCTGGCGGCTGTGCGAACGCATTCTGGCGGGCTCGAGCGGCGCGATCGCCATGGCAGGTGCT
GGAGGACAACATCATCCTCCAGGAGCTGCTGGAGGAGCAGCAGCTGGAGCTGGTGCAGCAGTTACTAGTG
CAGCTGCATCTGCTGGACCAGGAGAGGATTCGTCTGACAGCGAAGCGGAGCAAGAGGGACCCCAGAAACT
GATCCGCAAAGTGTCTACCTCGGGGCAGATCCGGACCAAGACCAGTATTAAAGAGGGACAGCTATTGAAG
CAAACCAGTTCTTTCCAAAGGTGGAAAAAGCGATACTTCAAACTTCGAGGCCGCACCCTTTACTATGCAA
AGGACTCAAAGTCTCTGATATTTGATGAAGTTGACCTCTCAGATGCTAGTGTAGCTGAAGCAAGCACGAA
AAATGCTAACAACAGCTTCACGATCATCACTCCATTCAGAAGGCTAATGCTGTGTGCTGAGAACAGAAAG
GAGATGGAGGATTGGATCAGCTCACTGAAGTCTGTACAGACCAGAGAACCCTACGAGGTGGCCCAGTTTA
ATGTGGAACATTTCTCAGGGATGCACAACTGGTACGCCTGCTCCCACGCCCGACCCACCTTCTGTAACGT
GTGCAGAGAGAGTCTTTCTGGAGTCACCTCCCATGGCCTGTCCTGCGAAGTGTGTAAATTCAAGGCTCAC
AAAAGATGTGCAGTGAGAGCAACAAATAACTGTAAATGGACTACCCTGGCCTCCATCGGGAAGGACATTA
TAGAAGATGAAGATGGCGTCGCGATGCCTCACCAGTGGCTTGAGGGCAACCTGCCTGTAAGTGCCAAGTG
TGCTGTCTGCGACAAAACATGTGGCAGTGTTCTCCGTCTACAGGATTGGAAATGCCTTTGGTGTAAGACA
ATGGTACACACTGCCTGCAAAGATTTATACCATCCAATATGTCCACTTGGTCAATGTAAAGTATCTATCA
TACCTCCAATTGCACTAAACAGCACCGATTCCGATGGTTTCTGTAGAGCAACATTTTCGTTCTGTGTTAG
TCCTCTATTGGTTTTTGTCAATTCTAAGAGTGGAGATAATCAGGGAGTAAAGTTCCTCCGTCGCTTTAAA
CAGTTGCTAAATCCGGCTCAGGTGTTTGATTTAATGAATGGAGGTCCTCATTTAGGTTTAAGATTATTTC
AGAAGTTTGACAATTTCCGGATTCTTGTTTGTGGAGGCGATGGAAGTGTAGGTTGGGTTTTGTCAGAAAT
CGATAAGCTCAACTTGAATAAACAGTGTCAGCTGGGAGTGTTGCCTTTGGGTACAGGAAATGACCTTGCC
CGAGTTCTTGGCTGGGGAGGTTCATATGACGATGACACCCAACTTCCTCAGATCCTAGAGAAACTGGAAC
GAGCCAGTACCAAAATGTTGGACAGGTGGAGTATAATGACATATGAACTCAAATTGCCACCAAAAGCTTC
CCTACTTCCAGGACCTCCAGAAGCATCTGAAGAATTTTATATGACGATTTATGAAGACTCAGTTGCAACG
CATCTTACAAAAATCCTCAATTCTGATGAACATGCAGTGGTCATATCTTCTGCCAAGACGCTATGTGAAA
CTGTAAAGGACTTCGTTGCCAAAGTAGAAAAGACGTATGACAAAACCTTGGAAAATGCCGTTGTAGCTGA
TGCCGTGGCCAGTAAATGTTCAGTCCTAAACGAGAAGCTCGAACAACTGCTGCAGGCTTTGCACACAGAT
TCCCAGGCTGCGCCTGTTCTCCCTGGCCTCAGCCCTCTCATTGTGGAAGAAGATGCTGTGGAATCGTCCA
GTGAAGAGTCCCTGGGTGAAAGCAAAGAGCAGCTTGGGGATGACGTTACAAAACCTTCCTCCCAGAAAGC
CGTCAAACCAAGGGAAATCATGTTGCGGGCAAATAGTTTAAAGAAAGCAGTGAGGCAAGTCATTGAGGAA
GCCGGAAAAGTTATGGATGACCCGACAGTTCACCCCTGTGAACCAGCTAATCAGTCCTCTGATTATGACA
GCACAGAAACAGATGAATCTAAGGAGGAAGCTAAAGATGATGGTGCCAAAGAATCAATAACTGTTAAAAC
TGCACCTCGGTCTCCAGATGCCCGGACAAGTTATGGCCATTCCCAAACTGATTCTGTCCCTGGTCCAGCT
GTGGCAGCCAGCAAAGAAAACCTCCCTGTGCTCAATACCAGAATAATCTGCCCAGGTTTAAGAGCAGGAC
TGGCTGCCTCAATTGCTGGGAGTTCGATTATCAACAAAATGTTACTGGCAAACATTGATCCTTTCGGTGC
CACGCCGTTTATTGACCCGGATCTAGATTCCGTAGATGGATATTCAGAAAAATGTGTCATGAACAATTAC
TTTGGGATTGGATTAGATGCAAAAATTTCATTAGAATTTAATAATAAAAGAGAGGAGCACCCTGAAAAAT
GCAGGAGCCGAACTAAAAACTTGATGTGGTATGGAGTCCTTGGAACCCGGGAGTTATTACAGAGATCGTA
CAAGAATTTAGAACAAAGGGTTCAACTTGAGTGTGATGGGCAGTATATTCCTCTTCCCAGCTTGCAAGGC
ATAGCCGTGTTGAACATTCCCAGCTATGCTGGAGGCACTAACTTTTGGGGTGGAACTAAAGAGGATGATA
TATTTGCTGCACCATCCTTTGATGACAAGATCCTGGAAGTTGTAGCAATATTTGATAGCATGCAAATGGC
AGTTTCAAGGGTCATTAAACTGCAGCATCATCGAATAGCCCAGTGCCGTACAGTGAAAATCACTATATTT
GGTGACGAAGGAGTCCCAGTGCAAGTGGATGGTGAAGCGTGGGTTCAGCCTCCAGGGATTATCAAAATTG
TGCACAAAAACAGAGCACAAATGCTAACAAGGGACAGAGCCTTTGAGAGCACTCTGAAATCTTGGGAAGA
TAAGCAGAAGTGTGATTCTGGTAAACCAGTTCTCCGAACCCATTTGTACATCCATCACGCCATTGACTTG
GCAACAGAAGAGGTGTCGCAGATGCAGCTATGCTCCCAGGCTGCAGAGGAGCTCATTACTAGGATATGTG
ACGCAGCCACAATTCACTGTCTTTTGGAGCAAGAACTGGCCCATGCTGTGAATGCCTGCTCCCATGCCCT
GAATAAGGCCAACCCAAGGTGCCCGGAGAGTCTTACAAGAGACACTGCCACTGAAATAGCCATCAATGTG
AAGGCGCTGTATAATGAAACAGAATCTTTGCTAGTTGGCAGGGTTCCTTTGCAGCTGGAATCGCCACATG
AAGAGCGAGTATCCAATGCCTTACACTCTGTGGAGGTGGAATTACAGAAACTGACAGAGATTCCTTGGCT
TTATTATATCTTACACCCAAATGAGGATGAGGAACCTCCTATGGATTGCACCAAAAGGAACAACAGAAGC
ACCGTATTTCGAATAGTGCCAAAGTTTAAAAAGGAAAAGGTTCAGAAGCAGAAGACAAGTTCACAGCCTG
TTCAGAAATGGGGCACAGAGGAAGTTGCTGCTTGGCTGGATCTGCTCAATTTGGGAGAGTACAAAGATAT
CTTCATCCGTCATGACATCAGAGGGGCTGAACTTTTGCATCTGGAAAGGCGAGATCTTAAGGATCTGGGG
ATACCGAAAGTGGGTCATGTGAAGCGAATTCTCCAGGGAATTAAAGAGCTTGGAAGGAGCACTCCACAGT
CGGAGGTGGTTTAAACGAATTCGGGCTCGGTACCCGGGGATCCTCTAGAGTCGACCTGCAGGCATGCAAG
CTGATCCGGCTGCTAACAAAGCCCGAAAGGAAGCTGAGTTGGCTGCTGCCACCGCTGAGCAATAACTAGC
ATAACCCCTTGGGGCGGCCGCTTCGAGCAGACATGATAAGATACATTGATGAGTTTGGACAAACCACAAC
TAGAATGCAGTGAAAAAAATGCTTTATTTGTGAAATTTGTGATGCTATTGCTTTATTTGTAACCATTATA
AGCTGCAATAAACAAGTTAACAACAACAATTGCATTCATTTTATGTTTCAGGTTCAGGGGGAGATGTGGG
AGGTTTTTTTAAGCAAGTAAAACCTCTACAAATGTGGTAAAATCGAATTTTAACAAAATATTAACGCTTA
CAATTTCCTGATGCGGTATTTTCTCCTTACGCATCTGTGCGGTATTTCACACCGCATACGCGGATCTGCG
CAGCACCATGGCCTGAAATAACCTCTGAAAGAGGAACTTGGTTAGGTACCTTCTGAGGCGGAAAGAACCA
GCTGTGGAATGTGTGTCAGTTAGGGTGTGGAAAGTCCCCAGGCTCCCCAGCAGGCAGAAGTATGCAAAGC
ATGCATCTCAATTAGTCAGCAACCAGGTGTGGAAAGTCCCCAGGCTCCCCAGCAGGCAGAAGTATGCAAA
GCATGCATCTCAATTAGTCAGCAACCATAGTCCCGCCCCTAACTCCGCCCATCCCGCCCCTAACTCCGCC
CAGTTCCGCCCATTCTCCGCCCCATGGCTGACTAATTTTTTTTATTTATGCAGAGGCCGAGGCCGCCTCG
GCCTCTGAGCTATTCCAGAAGTAGTGAGGAGGCTTTTTTGGAGGCCTAGGCTTTTGCAAAAAGCTTAATT
AACTGTTGACAATTAATCATCGGCATAGTATATCGGCATAGTATAATACGACAAGGTGAGGAACTAAACC
CAGGAGGCAGATCATGATTGAACAAGATGGATTGCACGCAGGTTCTCCGGCCGCTTGGGTGGAGAGGCTA
TTCGGCTATGACTGGGCACAACAGACAATCGGCTGCTCTGATGCCGCCGTGTTCCGGCTGTCAGCGCAGG
GGCGCCCGGTTCTTTTTGTCAAGACCGACCTGTCCGGTGCCCTGAATGAACTGCAGGACGAGGCAGCGCG
GCTATCGTGGCTGGCCACGACGGGCGTTCCTTGCGCAGCTGTGCTCGACGTTGTCACTGAAGCGGGAAGG
GACTGGCTGCTATTGGGCGAAGTGCCGGGGCAGGATCTCCTGTCATCTCACCTTGCTCCTGCCGAGAAAG
TATCCATCATGGCTGATGCAATGCGGCGGCTGCATACGCTTGATCCGGCTACCTGCCCATTCGACCACCA
AGCGAAACATCGCATCGAGCGAGCACGTACTCGGATGGAAGCCGGTCTTGTCGATCAGGATGATCTGGAC
GAAGAGCATCAGGGGCTCGCGCCAGCCGAACTGTTCGCCAGGCTCAAGGCGCGCATGCCCGACGGCGAGG
ATCTCGTCGTGACCCATGGCGATGCCTGCTTGCCGAATATCATGGTGGAAAATGGCCGCTTTTCTGGATT
CATCGACTGTGGCCGGCTGGGTGTGGCGGACCGCTATCAGGACATAGCGTTGGCTACCCGTGATATTGCT
GAAGAGCTTGGCGGCGAATGGGCTGACCGCTTCCTCGTGCTTTACGGTATCGCCGCTCCCGATTCGCAGC
GCATCGCCTTCTATCGCCTTCTTGACGAGTTCTTCTGAGCGGGACTCTGGGGTTCGAAATGACCGACCAA
GCGACGCCCAACCTGCCATCACGATGGCCGCAATAAAATATCTTTATTTTCATTACATCTGTGTGTTGGT
TTTTTGTGTGAATCGATAGCGATAAGGATCCGCTCATGCGATGATAAGCTGTCAAACATGAGAATTACAA
CTTATATCGTATGGGGCTGACTTCAGGTGCTACATTTGAAGAGATAAATTGCACTGAAATCTAGAAATAT
TTTATCTGATTAATAAGATGATCTTCTTGAGATCGTTTTGGTCTGCGCGTAATCTCTTGCTCTGAAAACG
AAAAAACCGCCTTGCAGGGCGGTTTTTCGAAGGTTCTCTGAGCTACCAACTCTTTGAACCGAGGTAACTG
GCTTGGAGGAGCGCAGTCACCAAAACTTGTCCTTTCAGTTTAGCCTTAACCGGCGCATGACTTCAAGACT
AACTCCTCTAAATCAATTACCAGTGGCTGCTGCCAGTGGTGCTTTTGCATGTCTTTCCGGGTTGGACTCA
AGACGATAGTTACCGGATAAGGCGCAGCGGTCGGACTGAACGGGGGGTTCGTGCATACAGTCCAGCTTGG
AGCGAACTGCCTACCCGGAACTGAGTGTCAGGCGTGGAATGAGACAAACGCGGCCATAACAGCGGAATGA
CACCGGTAAACCGAAAGGCAGGAACAGGAGAGCGCACGAGGGAGCCGCCAGGGGGAAACGCCTGGTATCT
TTATAGTCCTGTCGGGTTTCGCCACCACTGATTTGAGCGTCAGATTTCGTGATGCTTGTCAGGGGGGCGG
AGCCTATGGAAAAACGGCTTTGCCGCGGCCCTCTCACTTCCCTGTTAAGTATCTTCCTGGCATCTTCCAG
GAAATCTCCGCCCCGTTCGTAAGCCATTTCCGCTCGCCGCAGTCGAACGACCGAGCGTAGCGAGTCAGTG
AGCGAGGAAGCGGAATATATCCTGTATCACATATTCTGCTGACGCACCGGTGCAGCCTTTTTTCTCCTGC
CACATGAAGCACTTCACTGACACCCTCATCAGTGCCAACATAGTAAGCCAGTATACACTCCGCTAGCGCT
GATGTCCGGCGGTGCTTTTGCCGTTACGCACCACCCCGTCATGAGATTACGCGTTTTAGCGGTGCGTACA
ATTAAGGGATTATGGTAAATCCACTTACTGTCTGCCCTCGTAGCCATCGAGATAAACCGCAGTACTCCGG
CCACGATGCGTCCGGCGTAGAGGATCGAGATCT
